Addgene plasmid #89652: Lenti-sgNeo2/Cre
Purpose: Expresses a Neomycin-targeting gRNA and Cre-recombinase
Depositing lab: Monte Winslow. Depositing organization: Stanford University. Publication: A quantitative and multiplexed approach to uncover the fitness landscape of tumor suppression in vivo. Rogers ZN, McFarland CD, Winters IP, Naranjo S, Chuang CH, Petrov D, Winslow MM. Nat Methods. 2017 May 22. doi: 10.1038/nmeth.4297. PubMed 28530655.
Backbone
  Vector backbone: pLL3.3
  Backbone size w/o insert (bp): 7741
  Vector type: Mammalian Expression, Lentiviral, Cre/Lox
Growth in bacteria
  Bacterial resistance: Ampicillin, 100 μg/mL
  Growth temperature: 37°C
  Growth strain: NEB Stable
  Copy number: High Copy
Gene/Insert
  Gene/Insert name: gRNA targeting Neomycin
  gRNA/shRNA sequence: GATATTGCTGAAGAGCTTGG
  Species: M. musculus (mouse)
Terms and licenses: Academic/Nonprofit Terms; Industry Terms: Not Available to Industry
Depositor comments: Annotated sequence at https://benchling.com/s/seq-fDu9sdkdcHjjl6B8tgOd To view Winslow Lab vector sequences on Benchling, please visit https://benchling.com/winslowlab/f_/rgXCLH0mq9-winslow-lab-public-vectors-and-sequences/?sort=name
How to cite: Lenti-sgNeo2/Cre was a gift from Monte Winslow (Addgene plasmid # 89652 ; http://n2t.net/addgene:89652 ; RRID:Addgene_89652)
