[The description below was written by a language model from this plasmid's Addgene catalogue record and pLannotate feature annotations shown in this document.]
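Description:
Lenti-sgNeo2/Cre is an HIV-1-derived lentiviral transfer plasmid built on the pLL3.3 backbone that co-delivers a CRISPR guide RNA and Cre recombinase to mammalian cells. In bacteria it is maintained as a high-copy plasmid through a ColE1/pUC-type origin and selected with ampicillin via the β-lactamase gene and its native promoter. The full sequence record is about 7.8 kb.

The viral portion begins with a CMV enhancer/promoter fused to a truncated 5' LTR, an arrangement that drives genomic RNA production in packaging cells. It is followed by the Ψ packaging signal with a partial gag sequence, the Rev response element for nuclear export of the unspliced genome, and the cPPT/CTS that aids nuclear import of the reverse-transcribed DNA. Two expression units sit downstream. A human U6 RNA polymerase III promoter transcribes a guide directed against the neomycin resistance gene, fused to the Streptococcus pyogenes Cas9 gRNA scaffold. A mouse PGK promoter then drives Cre, with a WPRE placed after the coding sequence to boost transcript stability and expression. The cassette ends with residual nef-region sequence and a second truncated LTR. No Cas9 gene or mammalian selection marker is annotated, so Cas9 must come from the target cell or animal.

The design suits models carrying Cre-dependent alleles, where a single transduction event both triggers loxP recombination and supplies the guide. The associated publication concerns quantitative, multiplexed analysis of tumor suppression in vivo. A neomycin-targeting guide would plausibly act as a control that cuts without disrupting an endogenous gene, although the record does not state this role explicitly.
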