Features (pLannotate 1.2.2; 21 found; start..end, strand, type, name):
     31..83      -  misc_feature   bom (fragment): basis of mobility region from pBR322
    238..617     +  enhancer       CMV enhancer: human cytomegalovirus immediate early enhancer
    618..817     +  promoter       CMV promoter: human cytomegalovirus (CMV) immediate early promoter
    835..1015    +  LTR            5' LTR (truncated): truncated 5' long terminal repeat (LTR) from HIV-1
   1062..1187    +  misc_feature   HIV-1 Ψ: packaging signal of human immunodeficiency virus type 1
   1171..1509    +  CDS            HIV-1 gag (fragment): gag protein from human immunodeficiency virus 1; gag
   1633..1969    +  ncRNA          RRE: Accession: RF00036 - HIV Rev response element
   2294..2394    +  CDS            Rev (fragment): human immunodeficiency virus 1 (HIV-1) Rev protein; rev; enhances nuclear export of unspliced and incompletely spliced viral mRNAs
   2444..2561    +  misc_feature   cPPT/CTS: central polypurine tract and central termination sequence of HIV-1
   2643..2883    +  promoter       U6 promoter: RNA polymerase III promoter for human U6 snRNA
   2912..2987    +  misc_RNA       gRNA scaffold: guide RNA scaffold for the Streptococcus pyogenes CRISPR/Cas9 system
   3040..3532    +  promoter       PGK promoter: mouse phosphoglycerate kinase 1 promoter
   3562..4592    +  CDS            Cre (fragment): site-specific recombinase Cre is a site-specific recombinase from bacteriophage P1. Recombination occurs at loxP sequences.
   4625..4648    +  misc_feature   MCS (fragment): pBluescript multiple cloning site
   4648..5236    +  misc_feature   WPRE: woodchuck hepatitis virus posttranscriptional regulatory element
   5237..5256    +  misc_feature   MCS (fragment): pBluescript multiple cloning site
   5258..5758    +  CDS            nef (fragment): NEF_HV1LA - Experimental evidence at protein level: Swiss-Prot protein existence level 1. Extracellular Nef protein targets CD4(+) T-lymphocytes for apoptosis by interacting with CXCR4 surface receptors. From Human immunodeficiency virus type 1 group M subtype B (isolate Lai) (HIV-1).
   5765..5945    +  LTR            5' LTR (truncated): truncated 5' long terminal repeat (LTR) from HIV-1
   6007..6595    -  rep_origin     ori: high-copy-number ColE1/pMB1/pBR322/pUC origin of replication
   6766..7626    -  CDS            AmpR: β-lactamase; bla; confers resistance to ampicillin, carbenicillin, and related antibiotics
   7627..7731    -  promoter       AmpR promoter: bla
>Addgene plasmid #89652 | Lenti-sgNeo2/Cre | addgene full sequence | sequence record 180648 | Addgene NGS Result
GTCGACGGATCGGGAGATCTCCCGATCCCCTATGGTGCACTCTCAGTACAATCTGCTCTGATGCCGCATA
GTTAAGCCAGTATCTGCTCCCTGCTTGTGTGTTGGAGGTCGCTGAGTAGTGCGCGAGCAAAATTTAAGCT
ACAACAAGGCAAGGCTTGACCGACAATTGCATGAAGAATCTGCTTAGGGTTAGGCGTTTTGCGCTGCTTC
GCGATGTACGGGCCAGATATACGCGTTGACATTGATTATTGACTAGTTATTAATAGTAATCAATTACGGG
GTCATTAGTTCATAGCCCATATATGGAGTTCCGCGTTACATAACTTACGGTAAATGGCCCGCCTGGCTGA
CCGCCCAACGACCCCCGCCCATTGACGTCAATAATGACGTATGTTCCCATAGTAACGCCAATAGGGACTT
TCCATTGACGTCAATGGGTGGAGTATTTACGGTAAACTGCCCACTTGGCAGTACATCAAGTGTATCATAT
GCCAAGTACGCCCCCTATTGACGTCAATGACGGTAAATGGCCCGCCTGGCATTATGCCCAGTACATGACC
TTATGGGACTTTCCTACTTGGCAGTACATCTACGTATTAGTCATCGCTATTACCATGGTGATGCGGTTTT
GGCAGTACATCAATGGGCGTGGATAGCGGTTTGACTCACGGGGATTTCCAAGTCTCCACCCCATTGACGT
CAATGGGAGTTTGTTTTGGCACCAAAATCAACGGGACTTTCCAAAATGTCGTAACAACTCCGCCCCATTG
ACGCAAATGGGCGGTAGGCGTGTACGGTGGGAGGTCTATATAAGCAGCGCGTTTTGCCTGTACTGGGTCT
CTCTGGTTAGACCAGATCTGAGCCTGGGAGCTCTCTGGCTAACTAGGGAACCCACTGCTTAAGCCTCAAT
AAAGCTTGCCTTGAGTGCTTCAAGTAGTGTGTGCCCGTCTGTTGTGTGACTCTGGTAACTAGAGATCCCT
CAGACCCTTTTAGTCAGTGTGGAAAATCTCTAGCAGTGGCGCCCGAACAGGGACTTGAAAGCGAAAGGGA
AACCAGAGGAGCTCTCTCGACGCAGGACTCGGCTTGCTGAAGCGCGCACGGCAAGAGGCGAGGGGCGGCG
ACTGGTGAGTACGCCAAAAATTTTGACTAGCGGAGGCTAGAAGGAGAGAGATGGGTGCGAGAGCGTCAGT
ATTAAGCGGGGGAGAATTAGATCGCGATGGGAAAAAATTCGGTTAAGGCCAGGGGGAAAGAAAAAATATA
AATTAAAACATATAGTATGGGCAAGCAGGGAGCTAGAACGATTCGCAGTTAATCCTGGCCTGTTAGAAAC
ATCAGAAGGCTGTAGACAAATACTGGGACAGCTACAACCATCCCTTCAGACAGGATCAGAAGAACTTAGA
TCATTATATAATACAGTAGCAACCCTCTATTGTGTGCATCAAAGGATAGAGATAAAAGACACCAAGGAAG
CTTTAGACAAGATAGAGGAAGAGCAAAACAAAAGTAAGACCACCGCACAGCAAGCGGCCGGCCGCTGATC
TTCAGACCTGGAGGAGGAGATATGAGGGACAATTGGAGAAGTGAATTATATAAATATAAAGTAGTAAAAA
TTGAACCATTAGGAGTAGCACCCACCAAGGCAAAGAGAAGAGTGGTGCAGAGAGAAAAAAGAGCAGTGGG
AATAGGAGCTTTGTTCCTTGGGTTCTTGGGAGCAGCAGGAAGCACTATGGGCGCAGCGTCAATGACGCTG
ACGGTACAGGCCAGACAATTATTGTCTGGTATAGTGCTGCAGCAGAACAATTTGCTGAGGGCTATTGAGG
CGCAACAGCATCTGTTGCAACTCACAGTCTGGGGCATCAAGCAGCTCCAGGCAAGAATCCTGGCTGTGGA
AAGATACCTAAAGGATCAACAGCTCCTGGGGATTTGGGGTTGCTCTGGAAAACTCATTTGCACCACTGCT
GTGCCTTGGAATGCTAGTTGGAGTAATAAATCTCTGGAACAGATTTGGAATCACACGACCTGGATGGAGT
GGGACAGAGAAATTAACAATTACACAAGCTTAATACACTCCTTAATTGAAGAATCGCAAAACCAGCAAGA
AAAGAATGAACAAGAATTATTGGAATTAGATAAATGGGCAAGTTTGTGGAATTGGTTTAACATAACAAAT
TGGCTGTGGTATATAAAATTATTCATAATGATAGTAGGAGGCTTGGTAGGTTTAAGAATAGTTTTTGCTG
TACTTTCTATAGTGAATAGAGTTAGGCAGGGATATTCACCATTATCGTTTCAGACCCACCTCCCAACCCC
GAGGGGACCCGACAGGCCCGAAGGAATAGAAGAAGAAGGTGGAGAGAGAGACAGAGACAGATCCATTCGA
TTAGTGAACGGATCGGCACTGCGTGCGCCAATTCTGCAGACAAATGGCAGTATTCATCCACAATTTTAAA
AGAAAAGGGGGGATTGGGGGGTACAGTGCAGGGGAAAGAATAGTAGACATAATAGCAACAGACATACAAA
CTAAAGAATTACAAAAACAAATTACAAAAATTCAAAATTTTCGGGTTTATTACAGGGACAGCAGAGATCC
AGTTTGGTTAGTACCGGGCCCGCTCTAGCCCTGCAGGAACTGTTTAAACTGTGAGGGCCTATTTCCCATG
ATTCCTTCATATTTGCATATACGATACAAGGCTGTTAGAGAGATAATTGGAATTAATTTGACTGTAAACA
CAAAGATATTAGTACAAAATACGTGACGTAGAAAGTAATAATTTCTTGGGTAGTTTGCAGTTTTAAAATT
ATGTTTTAAAATGGACTATCATATGCTTACCGTAACTTGAAAGTATTTCGATTTCTTGGCTTTATATATC
TTGTGGAAAGGACCAAACACCGATATTGCTGAAGAGCTTGGGTTTTAGAGCTAGAAATAGCAAGTTAAAA
TAAGGCTAGTCCGTTATCAACTTGAAAAAGTGGCACCGAGTCGGTGCTTTTTTGTTTGGCGCGCCTATGG
CTTAATTAACATGGCGGCCGCATTCTACCGGGTAGGGGAGGCGCTTTTCCCAAGGCAGTCTGGAGCATGC
GCTTTAGCAGCCCCGCTGGGCACTTGGCGCTACACAAGTGGCCTCTGGCCTCGCACACATTCCACATCCA
CCGGTAGGCGCCAACCGGCTCCGTTCTTTGGTGGCCCCTTCGCGCCACCTTCTACTCCTCCCCTAGTCAG
GAAGTTCCCCCCCGCCCCGCAGCTCGCGTCGTGCAGGACGTGACAAATGGAAGTAGCACGTCTCACTAGT
CTCGTGCAGATGGACAGCACCGCTGAGCAATGGAAGCGGGTAGGCCTTTGGGGCAGCGGCCAATAGCAGC
TTTGCTCCTTCGCTTTCTGGGCTCAGAGGCTGGGAAGGGGTGGGTCCGGGGGCGGGCTCAGGGGCGGGCT
CAGGGGCGGGGCGGGCGCCCGAAGGTCCTCCGGAGGCCCGGCATTCTGCACGCTTCAAAAGCGCACGTCT
GCCGCGCTGTTCTCCTCTTCCTCATCTCCGGGACCCGGGATGCCCAAGAAGAAGAGGAAGGTGTCCAATT
TACTGACCGTACACCAAAATTTGCCTGCATTACCGGTCGATGCAACGAGTGATGAGGTTCGCAAGAACCT
GATGGACATGTTCAGGGATCGCCAGGCGTTTTCTGAGCATACCTGGAAAATGCTTCTGTCCGTTTGCCGG
TCGTGGGCGGCATGGTGCAAGTTGAATAACCGGAAATGGTTTCCCGCAGAACCTGAAGATGTTCGCGATT
ATCTTCTATATCTTCAGGCGCGCGGTCTGGCAGTAAAAACTATCCAGCAACATTTGGGCCAGCTAAACAT
GCTTCATCGTCGGTCCGGGCTGCCACGACCAAGTGACAGCAATGCTGTTTCACTGGTTATGCGGCGGATC
CGAAAAGAAAACGTTGATGCCGGTGAACGTGCAAAACAGGCTCTAGCGTTCGAACGCACTGATTTCGACC
AGGTTCGTTCACTCATGGAAAATAGCGATCGCTGCCAGGATATACGTAATCTGGCATTTCTGGGGATTGC
TTATAACACCCTGTTACGTATAGCCGAAATTGCCAGGATCAGGGTTAAAGATATCTCACGTACTGACGGT
GGGAGAATGTTAATCCATATTGGCAGAACGAAAACGCTGGTTAGCACCGCAGGTGTAGAGAAGGCACTTA
GCCTGGGGGTAACTAAACTGGTCGAGCGATGGATTTCCGTCTCTGGTGTAGCTGATGATCCGAATAACTA
CCTGTTTTGCCGGGTCAGAAAAAATGGTGTTGCCGCGCCATCTGCCACCAGCCAGCTATCAACTCGCGCC
CTGGAAGGGATTTTTGAAGCAACTCATCGATTGATTTACGGCGCTAAGGATGACTCTGGTCAGAGATACC
TGGCCTGGTCTGGACACAGTGCCCGTGTCGGAGCCGCGCGAGATATGGCCCGCGCTGGAGTTTCAATACC
GGAGATCATGCAAGCTGGTGGCTGGACCAATGTAAATATTGTCATGAACTATATCCGTAACCTGGATAGT
GAAACAGGGGCAATGGTGCGCCTGCTGGAAGATGGCGATTAGCCATGTTTAAGGGTTCCGGTTCCACTAG
GTACAATTCGATATCAAGCTTATCGATAATCAACCTCTGGATTACAAAATTTGTGAAAGATTGACTGGTA
TTCTTAACTATGTTGCTCCTTTTACGCTATGTGGATACGCTGCTTTAATGCCTTTGTATCATGCTATTGC
TTCCCGTATGGCTTTCATTTTCTCCTCCTTGTATAAATCCTGGTTGCTGTCTCTTTATGAGGAGTTGTGG
CCCGTTGTCAGGCAACGTGGCGTGGTGTGCACTGTGTTTGCTGACGCAACCCCCACTGGTTGGGGCATTG
CCACCACCTGTCAGCTCCTTTCCGGGACTTTCGCTTTCCCCCTCCCTATTGCCACGGCGGAACTCATCGC
CGCCTGCCTTGCCCGCTGCTGGACAGGGGCTCGGCTGTTGGGCACTGACAATTCCGTGGTGTTGTCGGGG
AAATCATCGTCCTTTCCTTGGCTGCTCGCCTGTGTTGCCACCTGGATTCTGCGCGGGACGTCCTTCTGCT
ACGTCCCTTCGGCCCTCAATCCAGCGGACCTTCCTTCCCGCGGCCTGCTGCCGGCTCTGCGGCCTCTTCC
GCGTCTTCGCCTTCGCCCTCAGACGAGTCGGATCTCCCTTTGGGCCGCCTCCCCGCATCGATACCGTCGA
CCTCGATCGAGACCTAGAAAAACATGGAGCAATCACAAGTAGCAATACAGCAGCTACCAATGCTGATTGT
GCCTGGCTAGAAGCACAAGAGGAGGAGGAGGTGGGTTTTCCAGTCACACCTCAGGTACCTTTAAGACCAA
TGACTTACAAGGCAGCTGTAGATCTTAGCCACTTTTTAAAAGAAAAGGGGGGACTGGAAGGGCTAATTCA
CTCCCAACGAAGACAAGATATCCTTGATCTGTGGATCTACCACACACAAGGCTACTTCCCTGATTGGCAG
AACTACACACCAGGGCCAGGGATCAGATATCCACTGACCTTTGGATGGTGCTACAAGCTAGTACCAGTTG
AGCAAGAGAAGGTAGAAGAAGCCAATGAAGGAGAGAACACCCGCTTGTTACACCCTGTGAGCCTGCATGG
GATGGATGACCCGGAGAGAGAAGTATTAGAGTGGAGGTTTGACAGCCGCCTAGCATTTCATCACATGGCC
CGAGAGCTGCATCCGGACTGTACTGGGTCTCTCTGGTTAGACCAGATCTGAGCCTGGGAGCTCTCTGGCT
AACTAGGGAACCCACTGCTTAAGCCTCAATAAAGCTTGCCTTGAGTGCTTCAAGTAGTGTGTGCCCGTCT
GTTGTGTGACTCTGGTAACTAGAGATCCCTCAGACCCTTTTAGTCAGTGTGGAAAATCTCTAGCAGCATG
TGAGCAAAAGGCCAGCAAAAGGCCAGGAACCGTAAAAAGGCCGCGTTGCTGGCGTTTTTCCATAGGCTCC
GCCCCCCTGACGAGCATCACAAAAATCGACGCTCAAGTCAGAGGTGGCGAAACCCGACAGGACTATAAAG
ATACCAGGCGTTTCCCCCTGGAAGCTCCCTCGTGCGCTCTCCTGTTCCGACCCTGCCGCTTACCGGATAC
CTGTCCGCCTTTCTCCCTTCGGGAAGCGTGGCGCTTTCTCATAGCTCACGCTGTAGGTATCTCAGTTCGG
TGTAGGTCGTTCGCTCCAAGCTGGGCTGTGTGCACGAACCCCCCGTTCAGCCCGACCGCTGCGCCTTATC
CGGTAACTATCGTCTTGAGTCCAACCCGGTAAGACACGACTTATCGCCACTGGCAGCAGCCACTGGTAAC
AGGATTAGCAGAGCGAGGTATGTAGGCGGTGCTACAGAGTTCTTGAAGTGGTGGCCTAACTACGGCTACA
CTAGAAGAACAGTATTTGGTATCTGCGCTCTGCTGAAGCCAGTTACCTTCGGAAAAAGAGTTGGTAGCTC
TTGATCCGGCAAACAAACCACCGCTGGTAGCGGTGGTTTTTTTGTTTGCAAGCAGCAGATTACGCGCAGA
AAAAAAGGATCTCAAGAAGATCCTTTGATCTTTTCTACGGGGTCTGACGCTCAGTGGAACGAAAACTCAC
GTTAAGGGATTTTGGTCATGAGATTATCAAAAAGGATCTTCACCTAGATCCTTTTAAATTAAAAATGAAG
TTTTAAATCAATCTAAAGTATATATGAGTAAACTTGGTCTGACAGTTACCAATGCTTAATCAGTGAGGCA
CCTATCTCAGCGATCTGTCTATTTCGTTCATCCATAGTTGCCTGACTCCCCGTCGTGTAGATAACTACGA
TACGGGAGGGCTTACCATCTGGCCCCAGTGCTGCAATGATACCGCGAGACCCACGCTCACCGGCTCCAGA
TTTATCAGCAATAAACCAGCCAGCCGGAAGGGCCGAGCGCAGAAGTGGTCCTGCAACTTTATCCGCCTCC
ATCCAGTCTATTAATTGTTGCCGGGAAGCTAGAGTAAGTAGTTCGCCAGTTAATAGTTTGCGCAACGTTG
TTGCCATTGCTACAGGCATCGTGGTGTCACGCTCGTCGTTTGGTATGGCTTCATTCAGCTCCGGTTCCCA
ACGATCAAGGCGAGTTACATGATCCCCCATGTTGTGCAAAAAAGCGGTTAGCTCCTTCGGTCCTCCGATC
GTTGTCAGAAGTAAGTTGGCCGCAGTGTTATCACTCATGGTTATGGCAGCACTGCATAATTCTCTTACTG
TCATGCCATCCGTAAGATGCTTTTCTGTGACTGGTGAGTACTCAACCAAGTCATTCTGAGAATAGTGTAT
GCGGCGACCGAGTTGCTCTTGCCCGGCGTCAATACGGGATAATACCGCGCCACATAGCAGAACTTTAAAA
GTGCTCATCATTGGAAAACGTTCTTCGGGGCGAAAACTCTCAAGGATCTTACCGCTGTTGAGATCCAGTT
CGATGTAACCCACTCGTGCACCCAACTGATCTTCAGCATCTTTTACTTTCACCAGCGTTTCTGGGTGAGC
AAAAACAGGAAGGCAAAATGCCGCAAAAAAGGGAATAAGGGCGACACGGAAATGTTGAATACTCATACTC
TTCCTTTTTCAATATTATTGAAGCATTTATCAGGGTTATTGTCTCATGAGCGGATACATATTTGAATGTA
TTTAGAAAAATAAACAAATAGGGGTTCCGCGCACATTTCCCCGAAAAGTGCCACCTGAC
